Addgene plasmid #11054: p181 pK7-HDAC1 (GFP)
Depositing lab: Ramesh Shivdasani. Depositing organization: Dana-Farber Cancer Institute. Publication: Regulation of mammalian epithelial differentiation and intestine development by class I histone deacetylases. Tou L, Liu Q, Shivdasani RA. Mol Cell Biol. 2004 Apr . 24(8):3132-9. 10.1128/MCB.24.8.3132-3139.2004 PubMed 15060137.
Backbone
  Vector backbone: pK7
  Vector type: Mammalian Expression
Growth in bacteria
  Bacterial resistance: Ampicillin, 100 μg/mL
  Growth temperature: 37°C
  Growth strain: DH5alpha
  Copy number: High Copy
Gene/Insert
  Gene/Insert name: HDAC1
  Species: M. musculus (mouse)
  Insert size (bp): 1450
  Entrez Gene: Hdac1 (a.k.a. HD1, Hdac1-ps, MommeD5, RPD3)
  Tag / fusion protein: GFP (N terminal on backbone)
  Cloning method: Restriction Enzyme
  Sequencing primers: 5′ GFP-F
Terms and licenses: Academic/Nonprofit Terms; Industry Terms: Not Available to Industry
How to cite: p181 pK7-HDAC1 (GFP) was a gift from Ramesh Shivdasani (Addgene plasmid # 11054 ; http://n2t.net/addgene:11054 ; RRID:Addgene_11054)
