[The description below was written by a language model from this plasmid's Addgene catalogue record and the feature table of its GenBank file.]
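Description:
p181 pK7-HDAC1 (GFP) is a 6.8 kb mammalian expression plasmid built on the pK7 backbone, carrying mouse Hdac1, a class I histone deacetylase, as an insert of about 1.45 kb fused to a GFP tag supplied by the vector at the N terminus. It is maintained in E. coli at high copy through a ColE1/pUC-type origin and selected with ampicillin via the bla gene. An f1 origin is also present, which in principle allows single-stranded DNA production, along with remnants of the lacZ region (lac promoter, operator and M13 primer sites) flanking the expression cassette.

Expression in mammalian cells is driven by the human cytomegalovirus immediate early enhancer and promoter. Between this promoter and the coding region lie an SP6 promoter, which could be used for in vitro transcription, and a primer site annotated as belonging to a synthetic intron. The feature table does not annotate the GFP or HDAC1 coding sequences themselves. However, GFP primer sites (noted as not matching EGFP, suggesting a non-EGFP variant) sit upstream of a thrombin cleavage site, and the unannotated stretch that follows is consistent in size and position with the insert. This places a protease-cleavable linker between tag and deacetylase. The transcript ends at an SV40 polyadenylation signal. A downstream SV40 enhancer/early promoter containing the SV40 origin would permit episomal amplification in cells expressing large T antigen, and no mammalian selection marker is annotated, so the plasmid suits transient transfection. It allows fluorescent tracking of overexpressed HDAC1, and the associated publication concerns class I histone deacetylases in epithelial differentiation and intestinal development.
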