LOCUS       Exported 6828 bp ds-DNA circular SYN 12-MAY-2021
DEFINITION  synthetic circular DNA
ACCESSION   .
VERSION     .
KEYWORDS    p181 pK7-HDAC1 (GFP)
SOURCE      synthetic DNA construct
  ORGANISM  synthetic DNA construct
REFERENCE   1 (bases 1 to 6828)
  AUTHORS   Tou L, Liu Q, Shivdasani RA
  TITLE     Regulation of mammalian epithelial differentiation and intestine
            development by class I histone deacetylases.
  JOURNAL   Mol Cell Biol. 2004 Apr . 24(8):3132-9.
  PUBMED    15060137
REFERENCE   2 (bases 1 to 6828)
  AUTHORS   .
  TITLE     Direct Submission
  JOURNAL   Exported May 12, 2021 from SnapGene Server 1.1.58
            http://www.snapgene.com
FEATURES             Location/Qualifiers
     source          1..6828
                     /organism="synthetic DNA construct"
                     /mol_type="other DNA"
     protein_bind    107..128
                     /label=CAP binding site
                     /bound_moiety="E. coli catabolite activator protein"
                     /note="CAP binding activates transcription in the presence
                     of cAMP."
     promoter        143..173
                     /label=lac promoter
                     /note="promoter for the E. coli lac operon"
     protein_bind    181..197
                     /label=lac operator
                     /bound_moiety="lac repressor encoded by lacI"
                     /note="The lac repressor binds to the lac operator to
                     inhibit transcription in E. coli. This inhibition can be
                     relieved by adding lactose or
                     isopropyl-beta-D-thiogalactopyranoside (IPTG)."
     primer_bind     186..208
                     /label=M13/pUC Reverse
                     /note="In lacZ gene"
     primer_bind     205..221
                     /label=M13 rev
                     /note="common sequencing primer, one of multiple similar
                     variants"
     primer_bind     205..221
                     /label=M13 Reverse
                     /note="In lacZ gene. Also called M13-rev"
     enhancer        250..629
                     /label=CMV enhancer
                     /note="human cytomegalovirus immediate early enhancer"
     promoter        630..833
                     /label=CMV promoter
                     /note="human cytomegalovirus (CMV) immediate early
                     promoter"
     primer_bind     784..804
                     /label=CMV-F
                     /note="Human CMV immediate early promoter, forward primer"
     primer_bind     830..854
                     /label=LNCX
                     /note="Human CMV promoter, forward primer"
     promoter        1064..1082
                     /label=SP6 promoter
                     /note="promoter for bacteriophage SP6 RNA polymerase"
     primer_bind     1064..1081
                     /label=SP6
                     /note="SP6 promoter, forward primer"
     primer_bind     1095..1114
                     /label=pMT2-F
                     /note="Synthetic intron, forward primer"
     primer_bind     complement(1202..1230)
                     /label=GFP-R
                     /note="GFP, reverse primer. Does NOT anneal to EGFP"
     primer_bind     1825..1845
                     /label=GFP-F
                     /note="GFP, forward primer. Does NOT anneal to EGFP"
     CDS             1877..1894
                     /codon_start=1
                     /product="thrombin recognition and cleavage site"
                     /label=thrombin site
                     /translation="LVPRGS"
     regulatory      3364..3373
                     /regulatory_class="other"
                     /note="vertebrate consensus sequence for strong initiation
                     of translation (Kozak, 1987)"
     polyA_signal    3377..3511
                     /label=SV40 poly(A) signal
                     /note="SV40 polyadenylation signal"
     primer_bind     complement(3414..3433)
                     /label=SV40pA-R
                     /note="SV40 polyA, reverse primer"
     primer_bind     3468..3487
                     /label=EBV-rev
                     /note="SV40 polyA terminator, reverse primer"
     promoter        3580..3937
                     /label=SV40 promoter
                     /note="SV40 enhancer and early promoter"
     primer_bind     complement(3603..3623)
                     /label=pBABE 3'
                     /note="SV40 enhancer, reverse primer for pBABE vectors"
     rep_origin      3788..3923
                     /label=SV40 ori
                     /note="SV40 origin of replication"
     primer_bind     3850..3869
                     /label=SV40pro-F
                     /note="SV40 promoter/origin, forward primer"
     primer_bind     complement(3957..3974)
                     /label=M13 Forward
                     /note="In lacZ gene. Also called M13-F20 or M13 (-21)
                     Forward"
     primer_bind     complement(3957..3973)
                     /label=M13 fwd
                     /note="common sequencing primer, one of multiple similar
                     variants"
     primer_bind     complement(3966..3988)
                     /label=M13/pUC Forward
                     /note="In lacZ gene"
     rep_origin      4186..4641
                     /direction=RIGHT
                     /label=f1 ori
                     /note="f1 bacteriophage origin of replication; arrow
                     indicates direction of (+) strand synthesis"
     primer_bind     complement(4273..4292)
                     /label=F1ori-R
                     /note="F1 origin, reverse primer"
     primer_bind     4483..4504
                     /label=F1ori-F
                     /note="F1 origin, forward primer"
     primer_bind     complement(4658..4677)
                     /label=pRS-marker
                     /note="pRS vectors, use to sequence yeast selectable
                     marker"
     primer_bind     4777..4799
                     /label=pGEX 3'
                     /note="pGEX vectors, reverse primer"
     primer_bind     complement(4837..4855)
                     /label=pBRforEco
                     /note="pBR322 vectors, upsteam of EcoRI site, forward
                     primer"
     promoter        4923..5027
                     /gene="bla"
                     /label=AmpR promoter
     CDS             5028..5888
                     /codon_start=1
                     /gene="bla"
                     /product="beta-lactamase"
                     /label=AmpR
                     /note="confers resistance to ampicillin, carbenicillin, and
                     related antibiotics"
                     /translation="MSIQHFRVALIPFFAAFCLPVFAHPETLVKVKDAEDQLGARVGYI
                     ELDLNSGKILESFRPEERFPMMSTFKVLLCGAVLSRIDAGQEQLGRRIHYSQNDLVEYS
                     PVTEKHLTDGMTVRELCSAAITMSDNTAANLLLTTIGGPKELTAFLHNMGDHVTRLDRW
                     EPELNEAIPNDERDTTMPVAMATTLRKLLTGELLTLASRQQLIDWMEADKVAGPLLRSA
                     LPAGWFIADKSGAGERGSRGIIAALGPDGKPSRIVVIYTTGSQATMDERNRQIAEIGAS
                     LIKHW"
     primer_bind     complement(5246..5265)
                     /label=Amp-R
                     /note="Ampicillin resistance gene, reverse primer"
     rep_origin      6059..6647
                     /direction=RIGHT
                     /label=ori
                     /note="high-copy-number ColE1/pMB1/pBR322/pUC origin of
                     replication"
     primer_bind     6548..6567
                     /label=pBR322ori-F
                     /note="pBR322 origin, forward primer"
     primer_bind     6801..6818
                     /label=L4440
                     /note="L4440 vector, forward primer"
ORIGIN
        1 agcgcccaat acgcaaaccg cctctccccg cgcgttggcc gattcattaa tgcagctggc
       61 acgacaggtt tcccgactgg aaagcgggca gtgagcgcaa cgcaattaat gtgagttagc
      121 tcactcatta ggcaccccag gctttacact ttatgcttcc ggctcgtatg ttgtgtggaa
      181 ttgtgagcgg ataacaattt cacacaggaa acagctatga catgattacg aattaattcg
      241 agctcgcccg acattgatta ttgactagtt attaatagta atcaattacg gggtcattag
      301 ttcatagccc atatatggag ttccgcgtta cataacttac ggtaaatggc ccgcctggct
      361 gaccgcccaa cgacccccgc ccattgacgt caataatgac gtatgttccc atagtaacgc
      421 caatagggac tttccattga cgtcaatggg tggagtattt acggtaaact gcccacttgg
      481 cagtacatca agtgtatcat atgccaagta cgccccctat tgacgtcaat gacggtaaat
      541 ggcccgcctg gcattatgcc cagtacatga ccttatggga ctttcctact tggcagtaca
      601 tctacgtatt agtcatcgct attaccatgg tgatgcggtt ttggcagtac atcaatgggc
      661 gtggatagcg gtttgactca cggggatttc caagtctcca ccccattgac gtcaatggga
      721 gtttgttttg gcaccaaaat caacgggact ttccaaaatg tcgtaacaac tccgccccat
      781 tgacgcaaat gggcggtagg cgtgtacggt gggaggtcta tataagcaga gctcgtttag
      841 tgaaccgtca gatcgcctgg agacgccatc cacgctgttt tgacctccat agaagacacc
      901 gggaccgatc cagcctccgc ggccgggaac ggtgcattgg aacgcggatt ccccgtgcca
      961 agagtgacgt aagtaccgcc tatagagtct ataggcccac ccccttggct tcgttagaac
     1021 gcggctacaa ttaatacata accttatgta tcatacacat acgatttagg tgacactata
     1081 gaataacatc cactttgcct ttctctccac aggtgtccac tcccaggtcc aactgcacct
     1141 cggttctaag cttctgcagg tcgactctag aatgagtaaa ggagaagaac ttttcactgg
     1201 agttgtccca attcttgttg aattagatgg tgatgttaat gggcacaaat tttctgtcag
     1261 tggagagggt gaaggtgatg caacatacgg aaaacttacc cttaaattta tttgcactac
     1321 tggaaaacta cctgttccat ggccaacact tgtcactact ttcacttatg gtgttcaatg
     1381 cttttcaaga tacccagatc atatgaaacg gcatgacttt ttcaagagtg ccatgcccga
     1441 aggttatgta caggaaagaa ctatattttt caaagatgac gggaactaca agacacgtgc
     1501 tgaagtcaag tttgaaggtg atacccttgt taatagaatc gagttaaaag gtattgattt
     1561 taaagaagat ggaaacattc ttggacacaa attggaatac aactataact cacacaatgt
     1621 atacatcatg gcagacaaac aaaagaatgg aatcaaagtt aacttcaaaa ttagacacaa
     1681 cattgaagat ggaagcgttc aactagcaga ccattatcaa caaaatactc caattggcga
     1741 tggccctgtc cttttaccag acaaccatta cctgtccaca caatctgccc tttcgaaaga
     1801 tcccaacgaa aagagagacc acatggtcct tcttgagttt gtaacagctg ctgggattac
     1861 acatggcatg gatgaactag ttccgcgtgg atccagcaag atggcgcaga ctcagggcac
     1921 caagaggaaa gtctgttact actacgacgg ggatgttgga aactactatt atggacaagg
     1981 gcaccccatg aagcctcacc gaatccgcat gactcacaat ttgctgctca actatggtct
     2041 ctaccgaaaa atggagatct accgtcctca caaagccaat gctgaggaga tgaccaagta
     2101 ccacagtgat gactacatta aattcctgcg ttctattcgc ccagataaca tgtctgaata
     2161 cagcaagcag atgcagagat tcaatgttgg tgaggactgt ccggtatttg atggcttgtt
     2221 tgagttctgt cagttgtcca cgggaggctc tgtcgcaagt gctgtgaagc ttaataagca
     2281 gcagacggac atcgctgtga actgggctgg gggcctgcac catgcaaaga agtctgaagc
     2341 atccggcttc tgttacgtca atgacatcgt cttggccatc ctggaactgc taaagtacca
     2401 ccagagggtg ctctatattg acattgatat tcaccatggc gatggcgtgg aagaggcctt
     2461 ctatactaca gaccgggtca tgactgtgtc ctttcataaa tacggagagt acttcccagg
     2521 aactggggac ctacgggaca ttggggctgg caaaggcaag tactatgctg tgaactaccc
     2581 actgcgagac ggcattgacg acgaatccta tgaagccatc tttaagccag tcatgtccaa
     2641 agtaatggag atgttccagc ctagtgcagt ggtcttacag tgtggctcag attccctgtc
     2701 tggggaccgg ttaggttgct tcaatctgac catcaaagga cacgccaagt gtgtggagtt
     2761 cgtgaagagt ttcaacttgc ccatgctgat gctgggagga ggtggctaca ccatccggaa
     2821 tgttgctcgc tgctggactt acgaaacagc ggtggccctg gacacagaga tccctaatga
     2881 gctgccctac aatgactact ttgaatactt tggaccggat ttcaagcttc acatcagccc
     2941 ttctaacatg accaaccaga acactaacga gtacctggag aagatcaagc agcgtctctt
     3001 tgagaacttg aggatgctgc cccatgcccc tggggtccag atgcaggcca tccctgagga
     3061 cgccatcccc gaagagagtg gggatgaaga tgaggaggac cctgacaaac gcatctccat
     3121 ctgctcctct gataaacgca ttgcctgtga ggaagagttc tcggactcag atgaggaggg
     3181 agaaggtggt cgcaagaact cttctaactt caaaaaagcc aaaagagtta aaacagagga
     3241 tgagaaagag aaagatcctg aagagaaaaa agaagtcaca gaagaagaga aaaccaagga
     3301 ggagaagcca gaagccaaag gggtcaaaga agaggtcaag ttggcctgag aattcaatcg
     3361 atggccgcca tggcccaact tgtttattgc agcttataat ggttacaaat aaagcaatag
     3421 catcacaaat ttcacaaata aagcattttt ttcactgcat tctagttgtg gtttgtccaa
     3481 actcatcaat gtatcttatc atgtctggat cgggaattaa ttcggcgcag caccatggcc
     3541 tgaaataacc tctgaaagag gaacttggtt aggtaccttc tgaggcggaa agaaccagct
     3601 gtggaatgtg tgtcagttag ggtgtggaaa gtccccaggc tccccagcag gcagaagtat
     3661 gcaaagcatg catctcaatt agtcagcaac caggtgtgga aagtccccag gctccccagc
     3721 aggcagaagt atgcaaagca tgcatctcaa ttagtcagca accatagtcc cgcccctaac
     3781 tccgcccatc ccgcccctaa ctccgcccag ttccgcccat tctccgcccc atggctgact
     3841 aatttttttt atttatgcag aggccgaggc cgcctcggcc tctgagctat tccagaagta
     3901 gtgaggaggc ttttttggag gcctaggctt ttgcaaaaag ctgttaacag cttggcactg
     3961 gccgtcgttt tacaacgtcg tgactgggaa aaccctggcg ttacccaact taatcgcctt
     4021 gcagcacatc cccctttcgc cagctggcgt aatagcgaag aggcccgcac cgatcgccct
     4081 tcccaacagt tgcgcagcct gaatggcgaa tggcgcctga tgcggtattt tctccttacg
     4141 catctgtgcg gtatttcaca ccgcatannn nnnnnnnnnn nnnnnnnnnn nnnnnnnnnn
     4201 nnnnnnnnnn nnnnnnnnnn nnnnnnnnnn nnnnnnnnnn nnnnnnnnnn nnnnnnnnnn
     4261 nnnnnnnnnn nnnnnnnnnn nnnnnnnnnn nnnnnnnnnn nnnnnnnnnc nnnnnnnnnn
     4321 nnnnnnnnnn nnnnnnnnnn nnnnnnnnnn nnnnnnnnnn nnnnnnnnnn nnnnnnnnnn
     4381 nnnnnnnnnn nnnnnnnnnn nnnnnnnnnn nnnnnnnnnn nnnnnnnnnn nnnnnnnnnn
     4441 nnnnnnnnnn ncctttgacg ttggagtcca cgttctttaa tagtggactc ttgttccaaa
     4501 ctggaacaac actcaaccct atctcgggct attcttttga tttataaggg attttgccga
     4561 tttcggccta ttggttaaaa aatgagctga tttaacaaaa atttaacgcg aattttaaca
     4621 aaatattaac gtttacaatt ttatggtgca ctctcagtac aatctgctct gatgccgcat
     4681 agttaagcca gccccgacac ccgccaacac ccgctgacgc gccctgacgg gcttgtctgc
     4741 tcccggcatc cgcttacaga caagctgtga ccgtctccgg gagctgcatg tgtcagaggt
     4801 tttcaccgtc atcaccgaaa cgcgcgagac gaaagggcct cgtgatacgc ctatttttat
     4861 aggttaatgt catgataata atggtttctt agacgtcagg tggcactttt cggggaaatg
     4921 tgcgcggaac ccctatttgt ttatttttct aaatacattc aaatatgtat ccgctcatga
     4981 gacaataacc ctgataaatg cttcaataat attgaaaaag gaagagtatg agtattcaac
     5041 atttccgtgt cgcccttatt cccttttttg cggcattttg ccttcctgtt tttgctcacc
     5101 cagaaacgct ggtgaaagta aaagatgctg aagatcagtt gggtgcacga gtgggttaca
     5161 tcgaactgga tctcaacagc ggtaagatcc ttgagagttt tcgccccgaa gaacgttttc
     5221 caatgatgag cacttttaaa gttctgctat gtggcgcggt attatcccgt attgacgccg
     5281 ggcaagagca actcggtcgc cgcatacact attctcagaa tgacttggtt gagtactcac
     5341 cagtcacaga aaagcatctt acggatggca tgacagtaag agaattatgc agtgctgcca
     5401 taaccatgag tgataacact gcggccaact tacttctgac aacgatcgga ggaccgaagg
     5461 agctaaccgc ttttttgcac aacatggggg atcatgtaac tcgccttgat cgttgggaac
     5521 cggagctgaa tgaagccata ccaaacgacg agcgtgacac cacgatgcct gtagcaatgg
     5581 caacaacgtt gcgcaaacta ttaactggcg aactacttac tctagcttcc cggcaacaat
     5641 taatagactg gatggaggcg gataaagttg caggaccact tctgcgctcg gcccttccgg
     5701 ctggctggtt tattgctgat aaatctggag ccggtgagcg tgggtctcgc ggtatcattg
     5761 cagcactggg gccagatggt aagccctccc gtatcgtagt tatctacacg acggggagtc
     5821 aggcaactat ggatgaacga aatagacaga tcgctgagat aggtgcctca ctgattaagc
     5881 attggtaact gtcagaccaa gtttactcat atatacttta gattgattta aaacttcatt
     5941 tttaatttaa aaggatctag gtgaagatcc tttttgataa tctcatgacc aaaatccctt
     6001 aacgtgagtt ttcgttccac tgagcgtcag accccgtaga aaagatcaaa ggatcttctt
     6061 gagatccttt ttttctgcgc gtaatctgct gcttgcaaac aaaaaaacca ccgctaccag
     6121 cggtggtttg tttgccggat caagagctac caactctttt tccgaaggta actggcttca
     6181 gcagagcgca gataccaaat actgttcttc tagtgtagcc gtagttaggc caccacttca
     6241 agaactctgt agcaccgcct acatacctcg ctctgctaat cctgttacca gtggctgctg
     6301 ccagtggcga taagtcgtgt cttaccgggt tggactcaag acgatagtta ccggataagg
     6361 cgcagcggtc gggctgaacg gggggttcgt gcacacagcc cagcttggag cgaacgacct
     6421 acaccgaact gagataccta cagcgtgagc tatgagaaag cgccacgctt cccgaaggga
     6481 gaaaggcgga caggtatccg gtaagcggca gggtcggaac aggagagcgc acgagggagc
     6541 ttccaggggg aaacgcctgg tatctttata gtcctgtcgg gtttcgccac ctctgacttg
     6601 agcgtcgatt tttgtgatgc tcgtcagggg ggcggagcct atggaaaaac gccagcaacg
     6661 cggccttttt acggttcctg gccttttgct ggccttttgc tcacatgttc tttcctgcgt
     6721 tatcccctga ttctgtggat aaccgtatta ccgcctttga gtgagctgat accgctcgcc
     6781 gcagccgaac gaccgagcgc agcgagtcag tgagcgagga agcggaag
//
