>Addgene plasmid #11054 | p181 pK7-HDAC1 (GFP) | depositor partial sequence | sequence record 6872 | Author sequence
ACAAATTTCTGTCAGTGAGAGGGTGAAGGTGATGCAACATACGGAAAACTTACCCTTAAATTTATTTGCA
CTACTGGAAAACTACCTGTTCCCATGGCCAACACTTGTCACTACTTTCACTTATGGTGTTCAATGCTTTT
CAAGATACCCAGATCATATGAAACGGCATGACTTTTTCAAGAGTGCCATGCCCGAAGGTTATGTACAGGA
AAGAACTATATTTTTCAAAGATGACGGGAACTACAAGACACGTGCTGAAGTCAAGTTTGAAGGTGATACC
CTTGTTAATAGAATCGAGTTAAAAGGTATTGATTTTAAAGAAGATGGAAACATTCTTGGACACAAATTGG
AATACAACTATAACTCACACAATGTATACATCATGGCAGACAAACAAAAGAATGGAATCAAAGTTAACTT
CAAAATTAGACACAACATTGAAGATGGAAGCGTTCAACTAGCAGACCATTATCAACAAAATACTCCAATT
GGCGATGGCCCTGTCCTTTTACCAGACAACCATTACCTGTCCACACAATCTGCCCTTTCGAAAGATCCCA
ACGAAAAGAGAGACCACATGGTCCTTCTTGAGTTTGTAACAGCTGCTGGGATTACACATGGCATGGATGA
ACTAGTTCCGCGTGGATCCGTCTCCATGGCGCAGACTCAGGGCACCAAGAGGAAAGTCTGTTACTACTAC
GACGGGGATGTTGGAAACTACTATTATGGACAAGGGCACCCCATGANGCCTCACCGAATCCGCATGACTC
ACAATTTGCTGCTCAACTATGGTCTCTACCGAAAAATGGAGATCTACCGTCCTCACAAAGCCAATGCTGA
GGAGATGACCAAGTACCACAGTGATGACTACATTAAATTCCTGCGTTCTATTCGCCCAGATAACATGTCT
GAATACAGCAAGCAGATGCAGAGATTCAATGTTGGTGAGGACTGTCCGGTATTTGATGGCTTGTTTGAGT
TCTGTCAGTTGTCCACGGGAGGCTCTGTCGCAAGTGCTGTGAAGCTTAATAAGCAGCAGACGGACATCGC
TGTGAACTGGGCTGGGGGCCTGCACCATGCAAAGAAGTCTGAAGCATCCGGCTTCTGTTACGTCAATGAC
ATCGTCTTGGCCATCCTGGAACTGCTAAAGTACCACCAGAGGGTGCTCTATATTGACATTGATATTCACC
ATGGCGATGGCGTGGAAGAGGCCTTCTATACTACAGACCGGGTCATGACTGTGTCCTTTCATAAATACGG
AGAGTACTTCCCAGGAACTGGGGACCTACGGGACATTGGGGCTGGCAAAGGCAAGTACTATGCTGTGAAC
TACCCACTGCGAGACGGCATTGACGACGAATCCTATGAAGCCATCTTTAAGCCAGTCATGTCCAAAGTAA
TGGAGATGTTCCAGCCTAGTGCAGTGGTCTTACAGTGTGGCTCAGATTCCCTGTCTGGGGACCGGTTAGG
TTGCTTCAATCTGACCATCAAAGGACACGCCAAGTGTGTGGAGTTCGTGAAGAGTTTCAACTTGCCCATG
CTGATGCTGGGAGGAGGTGGCTACACCATCCGGAATGTTGCTCGCTGCTGGACTTACGAAACAGCGGTGG
CCCTGGACACAGAGATCCCTAATGAGCTGCCCTACAANGACTACTTTGAATACTTTGGACCGGATTTCAA
GCTTCACATCAGCCCTTCTAACATGACCAACCAGAACACTAACGAGTACCTGGAGAAGATCAAGCAGCGT
CTCTTTGAGAACTTGAGGATGCTGCCCCATGCCCCTGGGGTCCAGATGCAGGCCATCCCTGAGGACGCCA
TCCCCGAAGAGAGTGGGGATGAAGATGAGGAGGACCCTGACAAACGCATCTCCATCTGCTCCTCTGATAA
ACGCATTGCCTGTGAGGAAGAGTTCTCGGACTCAGATGAGGAGGGAGAAGGTGGTCGCAAGAACTCTTCT
AACTTCAAAAAAGCCAAAAGAGTTAAAACAGAGGATGAGAAAGAGAAAGATCCTGAAGAGAAAAAAGAAG
TCACAGAAGAAGAGAAAACCAAGGAGGAGAAGCCAGAAGCCAAAGGGGTCAAAGAAGAGGTCAAGTTGGC
CTGACTCGAGGTCGACGAATTCT
