>Addgene plasmid #11054 | p181 pK7-HDAC1 (GFP) | addgene partial sequence | sequence record 18024 | GFP-F 5'-GGTCCTTCTTGAGTTTGTAAC-3'
ATGACTAGTTCCGCGTGGATCAGCAAGATGGCGCAGACTCAGGGCACCAAGAGGAAAGTCTGTTACTACT
ACGACGGGGATGTTGGAAACTACTATTATGGACAAGGGCACCCCATGAAGCCTCACCGAATCCGCATGAC
TCACAATTTGCTGCTCAACTATGGTCTCTACCGAAAAATGGAGATCTACCGTCCTCACAAAGCCAATGCT
GAGGAGATGACCAAGTACCACAGTGATGACTACATTAAATTCCTGCGTTCTATTCGCCCAGATAACATGT
CTGAATACAGCAAGCAGATGCAGAGATTCAATGTTGGTGAGGACTGTCCGGTATTTGATGGCTTGTTTGA
GTTCTGTCAGTTGTCCACGGGAGGCTCTGTCGCAAGTGCTGTGAAGCTTAATAAGCAGCAGACGGACATC
GCTGTGAACTGGGCTGGGGGCCTGCACCATGCAAAGAAGTCTGAAGCATCCGGCTTCTGTTACGTCAATG
ACATCGTCTTGGCCATCCTGGAACTGCTAAAGTACCACCAGAGGGTGCTCTATATTGACATTGATATTCA
CCATGGCGATGGCGTGGAAGAGGCCTTCTATACTACAGACCGGGTCATGACTGTGTCCTTTCATAAATAC
GGAGAGTACTTCCCAGGAACTGGGGACCTACGGGACATTGGGGCTGGCAAAGGCAAGTACTATGCTGTGA
ACTACCCACTGCGAGACGGCATTGACGACGAATCCTATGAAGCCATCTTTAAGCCAGTCATGTCCAAAGT
AATGGAGATGTTCCAGCCTAGTGCAGTGGTCTTACAGTGTGGCTCAGATTCCCTGTCTGGGGACCGGTTA
GGTTGCTTNCATCTGACCATCAAAGGACACGCCAAGTGTGTGGAGTTCGTGAAGAGTTTCAACTTGCCCA
TGCTGATGCTGGGAGGAGGTGGCTACACCATCCGGAATGTTGCTCGCTGCT
